Addgene plasmid #225698: pLenti-H3.3(K27M)-3AID-HA-2A-mCherryBSD
Purpose: Lentiviral expression of AID degron tagged H3.3(K27M) and mCherry fused BlasticidinR
Depositing lab: Lacra Bintu. Depositing organization: Stanford University. Publication: The H3.3 K36M oncohistone disrupts the establishment of epigenetic memory through loss of DNA methylation. Sinha J, Nickels JF, Thurm AR, Ludwig CH, Archibald BN, Hinks MM, Wan J, Fang D, Bintu L. bioRxiv [Preprint]. 2023 Oct 14:2023.10.13.562147. doi: 10.1101/2023.10.13.562147. PubMed 37873347.
Backbone
  Vector backbone: pLenti
  Backbone size w/o insert (bp): 10000
  Vector type: Mammalian Expression, Lentiviral, Synthetic Biology
  Selectable markers: Blasticidin
Growth in bacteria
  Bacterial resistance: Ampicillin, 100 μg/mL
  Growth temperature: 37°C
  Growth strain: NEB Stable
  Copy number: Unknown
Gene/Insert
  Gene/Insert name: H3.3 (K27M)
  Species: H. sapiens (human)
  Mutation: K27M
  Entrez Gene: H3-3A (a.k.a. BRYLIB1, H3-3B, H3.3A, H3F3, H3F3A); H3-3B (a.k.a. BRYLIB2, H3-3A, H3.3B, H3F3B)
  Tag / fusion protein: 3xAID HA (C terminal on insert); T2A-mCherry (C terminal on insert)
Terms and licenses: Academic/Nonprofit Terms; Industry Terms: Not Available to Industry
How to cite: pLenti-H3.3(K27M)-3AID-HA-2A-mCherryBSD was a gift from Lacra Bintu (Addgene plasmid # 225698 ; http://n2t.net/addgene:225698 ; RRID:Addgene_225698)
