[The description below was written by a language model from this plasmid's Addgene catalogue record and pLannotate feature annotations shown in this document.]
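Description:
pLenti-H3.3(K27M)-3AID-HA-2A-mCherryBSD is an HIV-1-derived lentiviral transfer plasmid of about 10.1 kb for stable expression of a degradable oncohistone in mammalian cells. It is propagated in E. coli through a high-copy ColE1/pUC-type origin with ampicillin selection. The viral genome is transcribed from a CMV enhancer/promoter fused to a truncated 5' LTR, so the chimeric LTR drives genomic RNA production in packaging cells. This is followed by the Ψ packaging signal with a gag fragment, the Rev response element for nuclear export, and the cPPT/CTS. A WPRE downstream of the cargo boosts transcript expression, and a second truncated LTR, preceded by a residual nef fragment, closes the genome. A single loxP site is also annotated between the cargo and the WPRE; the record does not explain its role.

The internal cassette is driven by the constitutive EF-1α promoter. It encodes human histone H3.3 carrying the K27M substitution. The annotation tool matched this histone to the highly conserved Drosophila orthologue, but the catalogue lists it as human. The histone is fused at its C terminus to three copies of an auxin-inducible degron and an HA epitope. The degron repeats appear in the feature table as a series of Arabidopsis Aux/IAA fragments. The catalogue lists a T2A peptide, not annotated in the table, that separates the histone from an mCherry–blasticidin S deaminase fusion. One transcript therefore yields both the tagged histone and a combined fluorescent and drug-selectable marker for transduced cells. In principle, the degron allows auxin-triggered depletion of the mutant histone in cells expressing a compatible auxin receptor F-box protein, which this plasmid does not supply. This fits the associated study of how H3.3 oncohistones affect epigenetic memory.
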