Features (pLannotate 1.2.2; 27 found; start..end, strand, type, name):
      1..589     +  rep_origin     ori: high-copy-number ColE1/pMB1/pBR322/pUC origin of replication
    651..831     -  LTR            5' LTR (truncated): truncated 5' long terminal repeat (LTR) from HIV-1
    838..1338    -  CDS            nef (fragment): NEF_HV1LA - Experimental evidence at protein level: Swiss-Prot protein existence level 1. Extracellular Nef protein targets CD4(+) T-lymphocytes for apoptosis by interacting with CXCR4 surface receptors. From Human immunodeficiency virus type 1 group M subtype B (isolate Lai) (HIV-1).
   1340..1359    -  misc_feature   MCS (fragment): pBluescript multiple cloning site
   1360..1948    -  misc_feature   WPRE: woodchuck hepatitis virus posttranscriptional regulatory element
   1948..1971    -  misc_feature   MCS (fragment): pBluescript multiple cloning site
   2004..2037    -  protein_bind   loxP: Cre-mediated recombination occurs in the 8-bp core sequence (GCATACAT). Cre recombinase
   2057..2455    -  CDS            BSD: blasticidin S deaminase; Aspergillus terreus BSD; confers resistance to blasticidin
   2474..3181    -  CDS            mCherry: mCherry is a basic (constitutively fluorescent) red fluorescent protein published in 2004, derived from Discosoma sp.. It is reported to be a very rapidly-maturing monomer with low acid sensitivity.
   3305..3484    -  CDS            IAA4 (fragment): IAA4_ARATH - Also known as AUX2-11. Experimental evidence at protein level: Swiss-Prot protein existence level 1. Aux/IAA proteins are short-lived transcriptional factors that function as repressors of early auxin response genes at low auxin concentrations. Repression is thought to result from the interaction with auxin response factors (ARFs), proteins that bind to the auxin- responsive promoter element (AuxRE). Formation of heterodimers with ARF proteins may alter their ability to modulate early auxin response genes expression. From Arabidopsis thaliana (Mouse-ear cress).
   3503..3727    -  CDS            IAA17 (fragment): IAA17_ARATH - Also known as AXR3. Experimental evidence at protein level: Swiss-Prot protein existence level 1. Aux/IAA proteins are short-lived transcriptional factors that function as repressors of early auxin response genes at low auxin concentrations. Repression is thought to result from the interaction with auxin response factors (ARFs), proteins that bind to the auxin- responsive promoter element (AuxRE). Formation of heterodimers with ARF proteins may alter their ability to modulate early auxin response genes expression. From Arabidopsis thaliana (Mouse-ear cress).
   3710..3973    -  CDS            IAA8 (fragment): IAA8_ARATH - Experimental evidence at protein level: Swiss-Prot protein existence level 1. Aux/IAA proteins are short-lived transcriptional factors that function as repressors of early auxin response genes at low auxin concentrations. Repression is thought to result from the interaction with auxin response factors (ARFs), proteins that bind to the auxin- responsive promoter element (AuxRE). Formation of heterodimers with ARF proteins may alter their ability to modulate early auxin response genes expression. From Arabidopsis thaliana (Mouse-ear cress).
   3980..4159    -  CDS            IAA4 (fragment): IAA4_ARATH - Also known as AUX2-11. Experimental evidence at protein level: Swiss-Prot protein existence level 1. Aux/IAA proteins are short-lived transcriptional factors that function as repressors of early auxin response genes at low auxin concentrations. Repression is thought to result from the interaction with auxin response factors (ARFs), proteins that bind to the auxin- responsive promoter element (AuxRE). Formation of heterodimers with ARF proteins may alter their ability to modulate early auxin response genes expression. From Arabidopsis thaliana (Mouse-ear cress).
   4178..4426    -  CDS            IAA14 (fragment): IAA14_ARATH - Also known as SLR1. Experimental evidence at protein level: Swiss-Prot protein existence level 1. Aux/IAA proteins are short-lived transcriptional factors that function as repressors of early auxin response genes at low auxin concentrations. Repression is thought to result from the interaction with auxin response factors (ARFs), proteins that bind to the auxin- responsive promoter element (AuxRE). Formation of heterodimers with ARF proteins may alter their ability to modulate early auxin response genes expression. From Arabidopsis thaliana (Mouse-ear cress).
   4673..5080    -  CDS            His3.3A: H33A_DROME - Experimental evidence at protein level: Swiss-Prot protein existence level 1. Variant histone H3 which replaces conventional H3 in a wide range of nucleosomes in active genes and is specifically enriched in modifications associated with active chromatin. Constitutes the predominant form of histone H3 in non-dividing cells and is incorporated into chromatin independently of DNA synthesis. Deposited at sites of nucleosomal displacement throughout transcribed genes, suggesting that it represents an epigenetic imprint of transcriptionally active chromatin. Nucleosomes wrap and compact
   5095..6266    -  promoter       EF-1α promoter: strong constitutive promoter for human elongation factor EF-1α
   6377..6494    -  misc_feature   cPPT/CTS: central polypurine tract and central termination sequence of HIV-1
   6544..6644    -  CDS            Rev (fragment): human immunodeficiency virus 1 (HIV-1) Rev protein; rev; enhances nuclear export of unspliced and incompletely spliced viral mRNAs
   7021..7254    -  misc_feature   RRE: The Rev response element (RRE) of HIV-1 allows for Rev-dependent mRNA export from the nucleus to the cytoplasm.
   7429..7767    -  CDS            HIV-1 gag (fragment): gag protein from human immunodeficiency virus 1; gag
   7751..7876    -  misc_feature   HIV-1 Ψ: packaging signal of human immunodeficiency virus type 1
   7923..8103    -  LTR            5' LTR (truncated): truncated 5' long terminal repeat (LTR) from HIV-1
   8121..8320    -  promoter       CMV promoter: human cytomegalovirus (CMV) immediate early promoter
   8321..8700    -  enhancer       CMV enhancer: human cytomegalovirus immediate early enhancer
   8855..8907    +  misc_feature   bom (fragment): basis of mobility region from pBR322
   8966..9070    +  promoter       AmpR promoter: bla
   9071..9931    +  CDS            AmpR: β-lactamase; bla; confers resistance to ampicillin, carbenicillin, and related antibiotics
>Addgene plasmid #225698 | pLenti-H3.3(K27M)-3AID-HA-2A-mCherryBSD | addgene full sequence | sequence record 449908 | Addgene NGS Result
TTGAGATCCTTTTTTTCTGCGCGTAATCTGCTGCTTGCAAACAAAAAAACCACCGCTACCAGCGGTGGTT
TGTTTGCCGGATCAAGAGCTACCAACTCTTTTTCCGAAGGTAACTGGCTTCAGCAGAGCGCAGATACCAA
ATACTGTTCTTCTAGTGTAGCCGTAGTTAGGCCACCACTTCAAGAACTCTGTAGCACCGCCTACATACCT
CGCTCTGCTAATCCTGTTACCAGTGGCTGCTGCCAGTGGCGATAAGTCGTGTCTTACCGGGTTGGACTCA
AGACGATAGTTACCGGATAAGGCGCAGCGGTCGGGCTGAACGGGGGGTTCGTGCACACAGCCCAGCTTGG
AGCGAACGACCTACACCGAACTGAGATACCTACAGCGTGAGCTATGAGAAAGCGCCACGCTTCCCGAAGG
GAGAAAGGCGGACAGGTATCCGGTAAGCGGCAGGGTCGGAACAGGAGAGCGCACGAGGGAGCTTCCAGGG
GGAAACGCCTGGTATCTTTATAGTCCTGTCGGGTTTCGCCACCTCTGACTTGAGCGTCGATTTTTGTGAT
GCTCGTCAGGGGGGCGGAGCCTATGGAAAAACGCCAGCAACGCGGCCTTTTTACGGTTCCTGGCCTTTTG
CTGGCCTTTTGCTCACATGCTGCTAGAGATTTTCCACACTGACTAAAAGGGTCTGAGGGATCTCTAGTTA
CCAGAGTCACACAACAGACGGGCACACACTACTTGAAGCACTCAAGGCAAGCTTTATTGAGGCTTAAGCA
GTGGGTTCCCTAGTTAGCCAGAGAGCTCCCAGGCTCAGATCTGGTCTAACCAGAGAGACCCAGTACAGTC
CGGATGCAGCTCTCGGGCCATGTGATGAAATGCTAGGCGGCTGTCAAACCTCCACTCTAATACTTCTCTC
TCCGGGTCATCCATCCCATGCAGGCTCACAGGGTGTAACAAGCGGGTGTTCTCTCCTTCATTGGCTTCTT
CTACCTTCTCTTGCTCAACTGGTACTAGCTTGTAGCACCATCCAAAGGTCAGTGGATATCTGATCCCTGG
CCCTGGTGTGTAGTTCTGCCAATCAGGGAAGTAGCCTTGTGTGTGGTAGATCCACAGATCAAGGATATCT
TGTCTTCGTTGGGAGTGAATTAGCCCTTCCAGTCCCCCCTTTTCTTTTAAAAAGTGGCTAAGATCTACAG
CTGCCTTGTAAGTCATTGGTCTTAAAGGTACCTGAGGTGTGACTGGAAAACCCACCTCCTCCTCCTCTTG
TGCTTCTAGCCAGGCACAATCAGCATTGGTAGCTGCTGTATTGCTACTTGTGATTGCTCCATGTTTTTCT
AGGTCTCGATCGAGGTCGACGGTATCGATGCGGGGAGGCGGCCCAAAGGGAGATCCGACTCGTCTGAGGG
CGAAGGCGAAGACGCGGAAGAGGCCGCAGAGCCGGCAGCAGGCCGCGGGAAGGAAGGTCCGCTGGATTGA
GGGCCGAAGGGACGTAGCAGAAGGACGTCCCGCGCAGAATCCAGGTGGCAACACAGGCGAGCAGCCAAGG
AAAGGACGATGATTTCCCCGACAACACCACGGAATTGTCAGTGCCCAACAGCCGAGCCCCTGTCCAGCAG
CGGGCAAGGCAGGCGGCGATGAGTTCCGCCGTGGCAATAGGGAGGGGGAAAGCGAAAGTCCCGGAAAGGA
GCTGACAGGTGGTGGCAATGCCCCAACCAGTGGGGGTTGCGTCAGCAAACACAGTGCACACCACGCCACG
TTGCCTGACAACGGGCCACAACTCCTCATAAAGAGACAGCAACCAGGATTTATACAAGGAGGAGAAAATG
AAAGCCATACGGGAAGCAATAGCATGATACAAAGGCATTAAAGCAGCGTATCCACATAGCGTAAAAGGAG
CAACATAGTTAAGAATACCAGTCAATCTTTCACAAATTTTGTAATCCAGAGGTTGATTATCGATAAGCTT
GATATCGAATTGTACCTAGTGGAACCGGAACCCTTAAACATGTATAACTTCGTATAATGTATGCTATACG
AAGTTATTAGGTCCCTCGACGAATTCTTAGCCCTCCCACACATAACCAGAGGGCAGCAATTCACGAATCC
CAACTGCCGTCGGCTGTCCATCACTGTCCTTCACTATGGCTTTGATCCCAGGATGCAGATCGAGAAGCAC
CTGTCGGCACCGTCCGCAGGGGCTCAAGATGCCCCTGTTCTCATTTCCGATCGCGACGATACAAGTCAGG
TTGCCAGCTGCCGCAGCAGCAGCAGTGCCCAGCACCACGAGTTCTGCACAAGGTCCCCCAGTAAAATGAT
ATACATTGACACCAGTGAAGATGCGGCCGTCGCTAGAGAGAGCTGCGCTGGCGACGCTGTAGTCTTCAGA
GATGGGGATGCTGTTGATTGTAGCCGTTGCTCTTTCAATGAGGGTGGATTCTTCTTGAGACAAAGGCTTG
GCCATGCTACCGCTGCCGCTACCCTTGTACAGCTCGTCCATGCCGCCGGTGGAGTGGCGGCCCTCGGCGC
GTTCGTACTGTTCCACGATGGTGTAGTCCTCGTTGTGGGAGGTGATGTCCAACTTGATGTTGACGTTGTA
GGCGCCGGGCAGCTGCACGGGCTTCTTGGCCTTGTAGGTGGTCTTGACCTCAGCGTCGTAGTGGCCGCCG
TCCTTCAGCTTCAGCCTCTGCTTGATCTCGCCCTTCAGGGCGCCGTCCTCGGGGTACATCCGCTCGGAGG
AGGCCTCCCAGCCCATGGTCTTCTTCTGCATTACGGGGCCGTCGGAGGGGAAGTTGGTGCCGCGCAGCTT
CACCTTGTAGATGAACTCGCCGTCCTGCAGGGAGGAGTCCTGGGTCACGGTCACCACGCCGCCGTCCTCG
AAGTTCATCACGCGCTCCCACTTGAAGCCCTCGGGGAAGGACAGCTTCAAGTAGTCGGGGATGTCGGCGG
GGTGCTTCACGTAGGCCTTGGAGCCGTACATGAACTGAGGGGACAGGATGTCCCAGGCGAAGGGCAGGGG
GCCACCCTTGGTCACCTTCAGCTTGGCGGTCTGGGTGCCCTCGTAGGGGCGGCCCTCGCCCTCGCCCTCG
ATCTCGAACTCGTGGCCGTTCACGGAGCCCTCCATGTGCACCTTGAAGCGCATGAACTCCTTGATGATGG
CCATGTTATCCTCCTCGCCCTTGCTCACCATTGGGCCAGGATTCTCCTCGACATCTCCGCAAGTTAGGAG
GCTTCCCCTTCCCTCTCCAGATCCAGCATAATCAGGCACATCATAAGGGTATCCGGCGCTGCCAGCGTAG
TCAGGCACATCATAGGGGTATTTATACATTCGCAGATCAATTTTCCGCAAGTAGGGGGCTCCGTCCATAC
TTACTTTTACAAATGCTGCCGCCTCGGGGCCTCCAGAACTCTTTTGGCAACTGACCATTACATTCTTGCG
GTATGATCTGACGGGGGGCCAACCGACTACTTGAGCTTTTGCCGGGGGTTTAGCTGGGTCTTTCGGACAT
GCACTCTTCTCTTTGGAAGATTTATACATGCGGAGATCTATTTTCCTAAGGTACGGGGCGCCGTCCATGC
TAACTTTAACGAATGCTGCAGCCTCTGGTCCGCCACTAGACTTTTGACAAGATACCATAACATTCTTGCG
ATAGGATCTGACAGGCGGCCAACCAACTACTTGAGCTTTGGCGGGTGGCTTCGCAGGGTCCTTCGGGCAG
GCGCTCTTTTCTTTGCTGCTCTTATACATCCTAAGGTCGATTTTCCTCAAGTACGGCGCACCATCCATGG
AAACCTTTACAAACGCTGCGGCCTCTGGACCTCCGCTTGATTTTTGACATGATACCATAACATTTTTCCT
GTATGAGCGCACAGGAGGCCAACCGACGACCTGAGCCTTCGCCGGCGGCTTTGCAGGGTCTTTTGGACAG
GCACTTTTCTCCTTACTCAATTGGCCGGAAATCGATGGTGCATAATCAGGCACATCATAGGGGTATTTAT
ACATTCGCAGATCAATTTTCCGCAAGTAGGGGGCTCCGTCCATACTTACTTTTACAAATGCTGCCGCCTC
GGGGCCTCCAGAACTCTTTTGGCAACTGACCATTACATTCTTGCGGTATGATCTGACGGGGGGCCAACCG
ACTACTTGAGCTTTTGCCGGGGGTTTAGCTGGGTCTTTCGGACATGCACTCTTCTCTTTGGAAGATTTAT
ACATGCGGAGATCTATTTTCCTAAGGTACGGGGCGCCGTCCATGCTAACTTTAACGAATGCTGCAGCCTC
TGGTCCGCCACTAGACTTTTGACAAGATACCATAACATTCTTGCGATAGGATCTGACAGGCGGCCAACCA
ACTACTTGAGCTTTGGCGGGTGGCTTCGCAGGGTCCTTCGGGCAGGCGCTCTTTTCTTTGCTGCTCTTAT
ACATCCTAAGGTCGATTTTCCTCAAGTACGGCGCACCATCCATGGAAACCTTTACAAACGCTGCGGCCTC
TGGACCTCCGCTTGATTTTTGACATGATACCATAACATTTTTCCTGTATGAGCGCACAGGAGGCCAACCG
ACGACCTGAGCCTTCGCCGGCGGCTTTGCAGGGTCTTTTGGACAGGCACTTTTCTCCTTACTCAATTGGC
CGGAAATCGATGGTGCATAATCAGGAACATCATAAGGATAGCCACCGTTAACAGCTCTCTCTCCCCGTAT
CCGGCGAGCCAACTGGATGTCTTTGGGCATGATGGTGACTCTCTTAGCGTGGATGGCACACAGGTTGGTA
TCTTCGAACAGACCCACCAGGTACGCTTCGCTAGCCTCCTGCAGCGCACCGATGGCTGCGCTCTGAAACC
TCAGGTCGGTTTTGAAATCCTGCGCGATCTCCCTCACCAACCTCTGGAAGGGCAGCTTCCGGATGAGCAG
CTCGGTCGACTTCTGATAACGACGAATCTCTCGAAGCGCCACGGTCCCGGGCCTGTAGCGATGAGGCTTC
TTCACCCCGCCGGTAGAGGGAGCGCTCATCCTGGCGGCTTTCGTGGCCAGCTGTTTGCGGGGGGCTTTCC
CACCGGTGGACTTACGAGCAGTCTGTTTGGTTCGGGCCATATTTAAATGCTAGCTCACGACACCTGAAAT
GGAAGAAAAAAACTTTGAACCACTGTCTGAGGCTTGAGAATGAACCAAGATCCAAACTCAAAAAGGGCAA
ATTCCAAGGAGAATTACATCAAGTGCCAAGCTGGCCTAACTTCAGTCTCCACCCACTCAGTGTGGGGAAA
CTCCATCGCATAAAACCCCTCCCCCCAACCTAAAGACGACGTACTCCAAAAGCGCGAGAACTAATCGAGG
TGCCTGGACGGCGCCCGGTACTCCGTGGAGTCACATGAAGCGACGGCTGAGGACGGAAAGGCCCTTTTCC
TTTGTGTGGGTGACTCACCCGCCCGCTCTCCCGAGCGCCGCGTCCTCCATTTTGAGCTCCCTGCAGCAGG
GCCGGGAAGCGGCCATCTTTCCGCTCACGCAACTGGTGCCGACCGGGCCAGCCTTGCCGCCCAGGGCGGG
GCGATACACGGCGGCGCGAGGCCAGGCACCAGAGCAGGCCGGCCAGCTTGAGACTACCCCCGTCCGATTC
TCGGTGGCCGCGCTCGCAGGCCCCGCCTCGCCGAACATGTGCGCTGGGACGCACGGGCCCCGTCGCCGCC
CGCGGCCCCAAAAACCGAAATACCAGTGTGCAGATCTTGGCCCGCATTTACAAGACTATCTTGCCAGAAA
AAAAGCGTCGCAGCAGGTCATCAAAAATTTTAAATGGCTAGAGACTTATCGAAAGCAGCGAGACAGGCGC
GAAGGTGCCACCAGATTCGCACGCGGCGGCCCCAGCGCCCAGGCCAGGCCTCAACTCAAGCACGAGGCGA
AGGGGCTCCTTAAGCGCAAGGCCTCGAACTCTCCCACCCACTTCCAACCCGAAGCTCGGGATCAAGAATC
ACGTACTGCAGCCAGGTGGAAGTAATTCAAGGCACGCAAGGGCCATAACCCGTAAAGAGGCCAGGCCCGC
GGGAACCACACACGGCACTTACCTGTGTTCTGGCGGCAAACCCGTTGCGAAAAAGAACGTTCACGGCGAC
TACTGCACTTATATACGGTTCTCCCCCACCCTCGGGAAAAAGGCGGAGCCAGTACACGACATCACTTTCC
CAGTTTACCCCGCGCCACCTTCTCTAGGCACCGGTTCAATTGCCGACCCCTCCCCCCAACTTCTCGGGGA
CTGTGGGCGATGTGCGCTCTGCCCACTGACGGGCACATGCATGGCGGTAATACGGTTATCCACGCGGCCG
CCTGAGTCAAATGGGATCTCTAGAGCGGGCCCGGTACTAACCAAACTGGATCTCTGCTGTCCCTGTAATA
AACCCGAAAATTTTGAATTTTTGTAATTTGTTTTTGTAATTCTTTAGTTTGTATGTCTGTTGCTATTATG
TCTACTATTCTTTCCCCTGCACTGTACCCCCCAATCCCCCCTTTTCTTTTAAAATTGTGGATGAATACTG
CCATTTGTCTGCAGAATTGGCGCACGCAGTGCCGATCCGTTCACTAATCGAATGGATCTGTCTCTGTCTC
TCTCTCCACCTTCTTCTTCTATTCCTTCGGGCCTGTCGGGTCCCCTCGGGGTTGGGAGGTGGGTCTGAAA
CGATAATGGTGAATATCCCTGCCTAACTCTATTCACTATAGAAAGTACAGCAAAAACTATTCTTAAACCT
ACCAAGCCTCCTACTATCATTATGAATAATTTTATATACCACAGCCAATTTGTTATGTTAAACCAATTCC
ACAAACTTGCCCATTTATCTAATTCCAATAATTCTTGTTCATTCTTTTCTTGCTGGTTTTGCGATTCTTC
AATTAAGGAGTGTATTAAGCTTGTGTAATTGTTAATTTCTCTGTCCCACTCCATCCAGGTCGTGTGATTC
CAAATCTGTTCCAGAGATTTATTACTCCAACTAGCATTCCAAGGCACAGCAGTGGTGCAAATGAGTTTTC
CAGAGCAACCCCAAATCCCCAGGAGCTGTTGATCCTTTAGGTATCTTTCCACAGCCAGGATTCTTGCCTG
GAGCTGCTTGATGCCCCAGACTGTGAGTTGCAACAGATGCTGTTGCGCCTCAATAGCCCTCAGCAAATTG
TTCTGCTGCTGCACTATACCAGACAATAATTGTCTGGCCTGTACCGTCAGCGTCATTGACGCTGCGCCCA
TAGTGCTTCCTGCTGCTCCCAAGAACCCAAGGAACAAAGCTCCTATTCCCACTGCTCTTTTTTCTCTCTG
CACCACTCTTCTCTTTGCCTTGGTGGGTGCTACTCCTAATGGTTCAATTTTTACTACTTTATATTTATAT
AATTCACTTCTCCAATTGTCCCTCATATCTCCTCCTCCAGGTCTGAAGATCAGCGGCCGGCCGCTTGCTG
TGCGGTGGTCTTACTTTTGTTTTGCTCTTCCTCTATCTTGTCTAAAGCTTCCTTGGTGTCTTTTATCTCT
ATCCTTTGATGCACACAATAGAGGGTTGCTACTGTATTATATAATGATCTAAGTTCTTCTGATCCTGTCT
GAAGGGATGGTTGTAGCTGTCCCAGTATTTGTCTACAGCCTTCTGATGTTTCTAACAGGCCAGGATTAAC
TGCGAATCGTTCTAGCTCCCTGCTTGCCCATACTATATGTTTTAATTTATATTTTTTCTTTCCCCCTGGC
CTTAACCGAATTTTTTCCCATCGCGATCTAATTCTCCCCCGCTTAATACTGACGCTCTCGCACCCATCTC
TCTCCTTCTAGCCTCCGCTAGTCAAAATTTTTGGCGTACTCACCAGTCGCCGCCCCTCGCCTCTTGCCGT
GCGCGCTTCAGCAAGCCGAGTCCTGCGTCGAGAGAGCTCCTCTGGTTTCCCTTTCGCTTTCAAGTCCCTG
TTCGGGCGCCACTGCTAGAGATTTTCCACACTGACTAAAAGGGTCTGAGGGATCTCTAGTTACCAGAGTC
ACACAACAGACGGGCACACACTACTTGAAGCACTCAAGGCAAGCTTTATTGAGGCTTAAGCAGTGGGTTC
CCTAGTTAGCCAGAGAGCTCCCAGGCTCAGATCTGGTCTAACCAGAGAGACCCAGTACAGGCAAAACGCG
CTGCTTATATAGACCTCCCACCGTACACGCCTACCGCCCATTTGCGTCAATGGGGCGGAGTTGTTACGAC
ATTTTGGAAAGTCCCGTTGATTTTGGTGCCAAAACAAACTCCCATTGACGTCAATGGGGTGGAGACTTGG
AAATCCCCGTGAGTCAAACCGCTATCCACGCCCATTGATGTACTGCCAAAACCGCATCACCATGGTAATA
GCGATGACTAATACGTAGATGTACTGCCAAGTAGGAAAGTCCCATAAGGTCATGTACTGGGCATAATGCC
AGGCGGGCCATTTACCGTCATTGACGTCAATAGGGGGCGTACTTGGCATATGATACACTTGATGTACTGC
CAAGTGGGCAGTTTACCGTAAATACTCCACCCATTGACGTCAATGGAAAGTCCCTATTGGCGTTACTATG
GGAACATACGTCATTATTGACGTCAATGGGCGGGGGTCGTTGGGCGGTCAGCCAGGCGGGCCATTTACCG
TAAGTTATGTAACGCGGAACTCCATATATGGGCTATGAACTAATGACCCCGTAATTGATTACTATTAATA
ACTAGTCAATAATCAATGTCAACGCGTATATCTGGCCCGTACATCGCGAAGCAGCGCAAAACGCCTAACC
CTAAGCAGATTCTTCATGCAATTGTCGGTCAAGCCTTGCCTTGTTGTAGCTTAAATTTTGCTCGCGCACT
ACTCAGCGACCTCCAACACACAAGCAGGGAGCAGATACTGGCTTAACTATGCGGCATCAGAGCAGATTGT
ACTGAGAGTGCACCATAGGGGATCGGGAGATCTCCCGATCCGTCGACGTCAGGTGGCACTTTTCGGGGAA
ATGTGCGCGGAACCCCTATTTGTTTATTTTTCTAAATACATTCAAATATGTATCCGCTCATGAGACAATA
ACCCTGATAAATGCTTCAATAATATTGAAAAAGGAAGAGTATGAGTATTCAACATTTCCGTGTCGCCCTT
ATTCCCTTTTTTGCGGCATTTTGCCTTCCTGTTTTTGCTCACCCAGAAACGCTGGTGAAAGTAAAAGATG
CTGAAGATCAGTTGGGTGCACGAGTGGGTTACATCGAACTGGATCTCAACAGCGGTAAGATCCTTGAGAG
TTTTCGCCCCGAAGAACGTTTTCCAATGATGAGCACTTTTAAAGTTCTGCTATGTGGCGCGGTATTATCC
CGTATTGACGCCGGGCAAGAGCAACTCGGTCGCCGCATACACTATTCTCAGAATGACTTGGTTGAGTACT
CACCAGTCACAGAAAAGCATCTTACGGATGGCATGACAGTAAGAGAATTATGCAGTGCTGCCATAACCAT
GAGTGATAACACTGCGGCCAACTTACTTCTGACAACGATCGGAGGACCGAAGGAGCTAACCGCTTTTTTG
CACAACATGGGGGATCATGTAACTCGCCTTGATCGTTGGGAACCGGAGCTGAATGAAGCCATACCAAACG
ACGAGCGTGACACCACGATGCCTGTAGCAATGGCAACAACGTTGCGCAAACTATTAACTGGCGAACTACT
TACTCTAGCTTCCCGGCAACAATTAATAGACTGGATGGAGGCGGATAAAGTTGCAGGACCACTTCTGCGC
TCGGCCCTTCCGGCTGGCTGGTTTATTGCTGATAAATCTGGAGCCGGTGAGCGTGGGTCTCGCGGTATCA
TTGCAGCACTGGGGCCAGATGGTAAGCCCTCCCGTATCGTAGTTATCTACACGACGGGGAGTCAGGCAAC
TATGGATGAACGAAATAGACAGATCGCTGAGATAGGTGCCTCACTGATTAAGCATTGGTAACTGTCAGAC
CAAGTTTACTCATATATACTTTAGATTGATTTAAAACTTCATTTTTAATTTAAAAGGATCTAGGTGAAGA
TCCTTTTTGATAATCTCATGACCAAAATCCCTTAACGTGAGTTTTCGTTCCACTGAGCGTCAGACCCCGT
AGAAAAGATCAAAGGATCTTC
